>Addgene plasmid #183237 | pcDNA3.1-HNF1A-WT-Flag-UTR | addgene full sequence | sequence record 362702 | Addgene NGS Result
CACTAGTGACTACAAAGACGATGACGATAAATAAAACCAGCCTCAAGAACACCCGAATGGAGTCTCTAAG
CTACATAATACCAACTTACACTTTACAAAATGTTGTCCCCCAAAATGTAGCCATTCGTATCTGCTCCTAA
TAAAAAGAAAGTTTCTTCACCTGCAGATATCCAGCACAGTGGCGGCCGCTCGAGTCTAGAGGGCCCGTTT
AAACCCGCTGATCAGCCTCGACTGTGCCTTCTAGTTGCCAGCCATCTGTTGTTTGCCCCTCCCCCGTGCC
TTCCTTGACCCTGGAAGGTGCCACTCCCACTGTCCTTTCCTAATAAAATGAGGAAATTGCATCGCATTGT
CTGAGTAGGTGTCATTCTATTCTGGGGGGTGGGGTGGGGCAGGACAGCAAGGGGGAGGATTGGGAAGACA
ATAGCAGGCATGCTGGGGATGCGGTGGGCTCTATGGCTTCTGAGGCGGAAAGAACCAGCTGGGGCTCTAG
GGGGTATCCCC
[124 nt withheld, positions 502-625]
C
[91 nt withheld, positions 627-717]
A
[49 nt withheld, positions 719-767]
CCTTTGACGTTGGAGTCCACGTTCTTT
[37 nt withheld, positions 795-831]
ACCCTATCTCGGTCTATTCTTTTGATTTATAAGGGATTTTGCCGATTTCGGCCTATTGGTTAAAAAATGA
GCTGATTTAACAAAAATTTAACGCGAATTAATTCTGTGGAATGTGTGTCAGTTAGGGTGTGGAAAGTCCC
CAGGCTCCCCAGCAGGCAGAAGTATGCAAAGCATGCATCTCAATTAGTCAGCAACCAGGTGTGGAAAGTC
CCCAGGCTCCCCAGCAGGCAGAAGTATGCAAAGCATGCATCTCAATTAGTCAGCAACCATAGTCCCGCCC
CTAACTCCGCCCATCCCGCCCCTAACTCCGCCCAGTTCCGCCCATTCTCCGCCCCATGGCTGACTAATTT
TTTTTATTTATGCAGAGGCCGAGGCCGCCTCTGCCTCTGAGCTATTCCAGAAGTAGTGAGGAGGCTTTTT
TGGAGGCCTAGGCTTTTGCAAAAAGCTCCCGGGAGCTTGTATATCCATTTTCGGATCTGATCAGCACGTG
TTGACAATTAATCATCGGCATAGTATATCGGCATAGTATAATACGACAAGGTGAGGAACTAAACCATGGC
CAAGTTGACCAGTGCCGTTCCGGTGCTCACCGCGCGCGACGTCGCCGGAGCGGTCGAGTTCTGGACCGAC
CGGCTCGGGTTCTCCCGGGACTTCGTGGAGGACGACTTCGCCGGTGTGGTCCGGGACGACGTGACCCTGT
TCATCAGCGCGGTCCAGGACCAGGTGGTGCCGGACAACACCCTGGCCTGGGTGTGGGTGCGCGGCCTGGA
CGAGCTGTACGCCGAGTGGTCGGAGGTCGTGTCCACGAACTTCCGGGACGCCTCCGGGCCGGCCATGACC
GAGATCGGCGAGCAGCCGTGGGGGCGGGAGTTCGCCCTGCGCGACCCGGCCGGCAACTGCGTGCACTTCG
TGGCCGAGGAGCAGGACTGACACGTGCTACGAGATTTCGATTCCACCGCCGCCTTCTATGAAAGGTTGGG
CTTCGGAATCGTTTTCCGGGACGCCGGCTGGATGATCCTCCAGCGCGGGGATCTCATGCTGGAGTTCTTC
GCCCACCCCAACTTGTTTATTGCAGCTTATAATGGTTACAAATAAAGCAATAGCATCACAAATTTCACAA
ATAAAGCATTTTTTTCACTGCATTCTAGTTGTGGTTTGTCCAAACTCATCAATGTATCTTATCATGTCTG
TATACCGTCGACCTCTAGCTAGAGCTTGGCGTAATCATGGTCATAGCTGTTTCCTGTGTGAAATTGTTAT
CCGCTCACAATTCCACACAACATACGAGCCGGAAGCATAAAGTGTAAAGCCTGGGGTGCCTAATGAGTGA
GCTAACTCACATTAATTGCGTTGCGCTCACTGCCCGCTTTCCAGTCGGGAAACCTGTCGTGCCAGCTGCA
TTAATGAATCGGCCAACGCGCGGGGAGAGGCGGTTTGCGTATTGGGCGCTCTTCCGCTTCCTCGCTCACT
GACTCGCTGCGCTCGGTCGTTCGGCTGCGGCGAGCGGTATCAGCTCACTCAAAGGCGGTAATACGGTTAT
CCACAGAATCAGGGGATAACGCAGGAAAGAACATGTGAGCAAAAGGCCAGCAAAAGGCCAGGAACCGTAA
AAAGGCCGCGTTGCTGGCGTTTTTCCATAGGCTCCGCCCCCCTGACGAGCATCACAAAAATCGACGCTCA
AGTCAGAGGTGGCGAAACCCGACAGGACTATAAAGATACCAGGCGTTTCCCCCTGGAAGCTCCCTCGTGC
GCTCTCCTGTTCCGACCCTGCCGCTTACCGGATACCTGTCCGCCTTTCTCCCTTCGGGAAGCGTGGCGCT
TTCTCATAGCTCACGCTGTAGGTATCTCAGTTCGGTGTAGGTCGTTCGCTCCAAGCTGGGCTGTGTGCAC
GAACCCCCCGTTCAGCCCGACCGCTGCGCCTTATCCGGTAACTATCGTCTTGAGTCCAACCCGGTAAGAC
ACGACTTATCGCCACTGGCAGCAGCCACTGGTAACAGGATTAGCAGAGCGAGGTATGTAGGCGGTGCTAC
AGAGTTCTTGAAGTGGTGGCCTAACTACGGCTACACTAGAAGAACAGTATTTGGTATCTGCGCTCTGCTG
AAGCCAGTTACCTTCGGAAAAAGAGTTGGTAGCTCTTGATCCGGCAAACAAACCACCGCTGGTAGCGGTG
GTTTTTTTGTTTGCAAGCAGCAGATTACGCGCAGAAAAAAAGGATCTCAAGAAGATCCTTTGATCTTTTC
TACGGGGTCTGACGCTCAGTGGAACGAAAACTCACGTTAAGGGATTTTGGTCATGAGATTATCAAAAAGG
ATCTTCACCTAGATCCTTTTAAATTAAAAATGAAGTTTTAAATCAATCTAAAGTATATATGAGTAAACTT
GGTCTGACAGTTACCAATGCTTAATCAGTGAGGCACCTATCTCAGCGATCTGTCTATTTCGTTCATCCAT
AGTTGCCTGACTCCCCGTCGTGTAGATAACTACGATACGGGAGGGCTTACCATCTGGCCCCAGTGCTGCA
ATGATACCGCGAGACCCACGCTCACCGGCTCCAGATTTATCAGCAATAAACCAGCCAGCCGGAAGGGCCG
AGCGCAGAAGTGGTCCTGCAACTTTATCCGCCTCCATCCAGTCTATTAATTGTTGCCGGGAAGCTAGAGT
AAGTAGTTCGCCAGTTAATAGTTTGCGCAACGTTGTTGCCATTGCTACAGGCATCGTGGTGTCACGCTCG
TCGTTTGGTATGGCTTCATTCAGCTCCGGTTCCCAACGATCAAGGCGAGTTACATGATCCCCCATGTTGT
GCAAAAAAGCGGTTAGCTCCTTCGGTCCTCCGATCGTTGTCAGAAGTAAGTTGGCCGCAGTGTTATCACT
CATGGTTATGGCAGCACTGCATAATTCTCTTACTGTCATGCCATCCGTAAGATGCTTTTCTGTGACTGGT
GAGTACTCAACCAAGTCATTCTGAGAATAGTGTATGCGGCGACCGAGTTGCTCTTGCCCGGCGTCAATAC
GGGATAATACCGCGCCACATAGCAGAACTTTAAAAGTGCTCATCATTGGAAAACGTTCTTCGGGGCGAAA
ACTCTCAAGGATCTTACCGCTGTTGAGATCCAGTTCGATGTAACCCACTCGTGCACCCAACTGATCTTCA
GCATCTTTTACTTTCACCAGCGTTTCTGGGTGAGCAAAAACAGGAAGGCAAAATGCCGCAAAAAAGGGAA
TAAGGGCGACACGGAAATGTTGAATACTCATACTCTTCCTTTTTCAATATTATTGAAGCATTTATCAGGG
TTATTGTCTCATGAGCGGATACATATTTGAATGTATTTAGAAAAATAAACAAATAGGGGTTCCGCGCACA
TTTCCCCGAAAAGTGCCACCTGACGTCGACGGATCGGGAGATCTCCCGATCCCCTATGGTGCACTCTCAG
TACAATCTGCTCTGATGCCGCATAGTTAAGCCAGTATCTGCTCCCTGCTTGTGTGTTGGAGGTCGCTGAG
TAGTGCGCGAGCAAAATTTAAGCTACAACAAGGCAAGGCTTGACCGACAATTGCATGAAGAATCTGCTTA
GGGTTAGGCGTTTTGCGCTGCTTCGCGATGTACGGGCCAGATATACGCGTTGACATTGATTATTGACTAG
TTATTAATAGTAATCAATTACGGGGTCATTAGTTCATAGCCCATATATGGAGTTCCGCGTTACATAACTT
ACGGTAAATGGCCCGCCTGGCTGACCGCCCAACGACCCCCGCCCATTGACGTCAATAATGACGTATGTTC
CCATAGTAACGCCAATAGGGACTTTCCATTGACGTCAATGGGTGGAGTATTTACGGTAAACTGCCCACTT
GGCAGTACATCAAGTGTATCATATGCCAAGTACGCCCCCTATTGACGTCAATGACGGTAAATGGCCCGCC
TGGCATTATGCCCAGTACATGACCTTATGGGACTTTCCTACTTGGCAGTACATCTACGTATTAGTCATCG
CTATTACCATGGTGATGCGGTTTTGGCAGTACATCAATGGGCGTGGATAGCGGTTTGACTCACGGGGATT
TCCAAGTCTCCACCCCATTGACGTCAATGGGAGTTTGTTTTGGCACCAAAATCAACGGGACTTTCCAAAA
TGTCGTAACAACTCCGCCCCATTGACGCAAATGGGCGGTAGGCGTGTACGGTGGGAGGTCTATATAAGCA
GAGCTCTCTGGCTAACTAGAGAACCCACTGCTTACTGGCTTATCGAAATTAATACGACTCACTATAGGGA
GACCCAAGCTGGCTAGCGTTTAAACTTAAGCTTGGTACCGAGCTCGGATCCACTAGTCCAGTGTGGTGGG
CACCATGGTTTCTAAACTGAGCCAGCTGCAGACGGAGCTCCTGGCGGCCCTGCTGGAGTCAGGGCTGAGC
AAAGAGGCACTGATCCAGGCACTGGGTGAGCCGGGGCCCTACCTCCTGGCTGGAGAAGGCCCCCTGGACA
AGGGGGAGTCCTGCGGCGGCGGTCGAGGGGAGCTGGCTGAGCTGCCCAATGGGCTGGGGGAGACTCGGGG
CTCCGAGGACGAGACGGACGACGATGGGGAAGACTTCACGCCACCCATCCTCAAAGAGCTGGAGAACCTC
AGCCCTGAGGAGGCGGCCCACCAGAAAGCCGTGGTGGAGACCCTTCTGCAGGAGGACCCGTGGCGTGTGG
CGAAGATGGTCAAGTCCTACCTGCAGCAGCACAACATCCCACAGCGGGAGGTGGTCGATACCACTGGCCT
CAACCAGTCCCACCTGTCCCAACACCTCAACAAGGGCACTCCCATGAAGACGCAGAAGCGGGCCGCCCTG
TACACCTGGTACGTCCGCAAGCAGCGAGAGGTGGCGCAGCAGTTCACCCATGCAGGGCAGGGAGGGCTGA
TTGAAGAGCCCACAGGTGATGAGCTACCAACCAAGAAGGGGCGGAGGAACCGTTTCAAGTGGGGCCCAGC
ATCCCAGCAGATCCTGTTCCAGGCCTATGAGAGGCAGAAGAACCCTAGCAAGGAGGAGCGAGAGACGCTA
GTGGAGGAGTGCAATAGGGCGGAATGCATCCAGAGAGGGGTGTCCCCATCACAGGCACAGGGGCTGGGCT
CCAACCTCGTCACGGAGGTGCGTGTCTACAACTGGTTTGCCAACCGGCGCAAAGAAGAAGCCTTCCGGCA
CAAGCTGGCCATGGACACGTACAGCGGGCCCCCCCCAGGGCCAGGCCCGGGACCTGCGCTGCCCGCTCAC
AGCTCCCCTGGCCTGCCTCCACCTGCCCTCTCCCCCAGTAAGGTCCACGGTGTGCGCTATGGACAGCCTG
CGACCAGTGAGACTGCAGAAGTACCCTCAAGCAGCGGCGGTCCCTTAGTGACAGTGTCTACACCCCTCCA
CCAAGTGTCCCCCACGGGCCTGGAGCCCAGCCACAGCCTGCTGAGTACAGAAGCCAAGCTGGTCTCAGCA
GCTGGGGGCCCCCTCCCCCCTGTCAGCACCCTGACAGCACTGCACAGCTTGGAGCAGACATCCCCAGGCC
TCAACCAGCAGCCCCAGAACCTCATCATGGCCTCACTTCCTGGGGTCATGACCATCGGGCCTGGTGAGCC
TGCCTCCCTGGGTCCTACGTTCACCAACACAGGTGCCTCCACCCTGGTCATCGGCCTGGCCTCCACGCAG
GCACAGAGTGTGCCGGTCATCAACAGCATGGGCAGCAGCCTGACCACCCTGCAGCCCGTCCAGTTCTCCC
AGCCGCTGCACCCCTCCTACCAGCAGCCGCTCATGCCACCTGTGCAGAGCCATGTGACCCAGAGCCCCTT
CATGGCCACCATGGCTCAGCTGCAGAGCCCCCACGCCCTCTACAGCCACAAGCCCGAGGTGGCCCAGTAC
ACCCACACGGGCCTGCTCCCGCAGACTATGCTCATCACCGACACCACCAACCTGAGCGCCCTGGCCAGCC
TCACGCCCACCAAGCAGGTCTTCACCTCAGACACTGAGGCCTCCAGTGAGTCCGGGCTTCACACGCCGGC
ATCTCAGGCCACCACCCTCCACGTCCCCAGCCAGGACCCTGCCGGCATCCAGCACCTGCAGCCGGCCCAC
CGGCTCAGCGCCAGCCCCACAGTGTCCTCCAGCAGCCTGGTGCTGTACCAGAGCTCAGACTCCAGCAATG
GCCAGAGCCACCTGCTGCCATCCAACCACAGCGTCATCGAGACCTTCATCTCCACCCAGATGGCCTCTTC
CTCCCAGGAATT
Features (pLannotate 1.2.2; 23 found; start..end, strand, type, name):
      8..31      +  CDS            3xFLAG (fragment): three tandem FLAG® epitope tags
     35..160     +  3'UTR          Xenopus globin 3'-UTR: 3'-UTR of the major beta-globin gene of Xenopus laevis
    232..456     +  polyA_signal   bGH poly(A) signal: bovine growth hormone polyadenylation signal
    460..481     +  promoter       SV40 promoter (fragment): SV40 enhancer and early promoter
    502..930     +  rep_origin     f1 ori (sequence partly withheld): f1 bacteriophage origin of replication; arrow indicates direction of (+) strand synthesis
    944..1273    +  promoter       SV40 promoter: SV40 enhancer and early promoter
   1321..1368    +  promoter       EM7 promoter: synthetic bacterial promoter&nbsp
   1387..1761    +  CDS            BleoR: antibiotic-binding protein; Sh ble from Streptoalloteichus hindustanus; confers resistance to bleomycin, phleomycin, and Zeocin™
   1771..1896    +  CDS            ble (fragment): BLE_KLEPN - Experimental evidence at protein level: Swiss-Prot protein existence level 1. Binding protein with a strong affinity to the bleomycin family of antibiotics. Binds to CL990; an antimitotic-antibiotic compound. From Klebsiella pneumoniae.
   1891..2012    +  polyA_signal   SV40 poly(A) signal: SV40 polyadenylation signal
   2085..2101    -  protein_bind   lac operator: The lac repressor binds to the lac operator to inhibit transcription in E. coli. This inhibition can be relieved by adding lactose or isopropyl-β-D-thiogalactopyranoside (IPTG). lac repressor encoded by lacI
   2109..2139    -  promoter       lac promoter: promoter for the E. coli lac operon
   2154..2175    -  protein_bind   CAP binding site: CAP binding activates transcription in the presence of cAMP. E. coli catabolite activator protein
   2188..2280    -  CDS            lacI (fragment): lac repressor; lacI; The lac repressor binds to the lac operator to inhibit transcription in E. coli. This inhibition can be relieved by adding lactose or isopropyl-β-D-thiogalactopyranoside (IPTG).
   2463..3051    -  rep_origin     ori: high-copy-number ColE1/pMB1/pBR322/pUC origin of replication
   3222..4082    -  CDS            AmpR: β-lactamase; bla; confers resistance to ampicillin, carbenicillin, and related antibiotics
   4083..4187    -  promoter       AmpR promoter: bla
   4246..4298    -  misc_feature   bom (fragment): basis of mobility region from pBR322
   4453..4832    +  enhancer       CMV enhancer: human cytomegalovirus immediate early enhancer
   4833..5036    +  promoter       CMV promoter: human cytomegalovirus (CMV) immediate early promoter
   5032..5065    +  LTR            5' LTR (truncated) (fragment): truncated 5' long terminal repeat (LTR) from HIV-1
   5081..5099    +  promoter       T7 promoter: promoter for bacteriophage T7 RNA polymerase
   5176..7068    +  CDS            HNF1A: HNF1A_HUMAN - Also known as TCF1. Experimental evidence at protein level: Swiss-Prot protein existence level 1. Transcriptional activator that regulates the tissue specific expression of multiple genes, especially in pancreatic islet cells and in liver (By similarity). Binds to the inverted palindrome 5'- GTTAATNATTAAC-3' (PubMed:12453420, PubMed:10966642). Activates the transcription of CYP1A2, CYP2E1 and CYP3A11 (By similarity). From Homo sapiens (Human).
