[The description below was written by a language model from this plasmid's Addgene catalogue record and pLannotate feature annotations shown in this document.]
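Description:
pcDNA3.1-HNF1A-WT-Flag-UTR is a 7.1 kb mammalian expression plasmid built on a modified pcDNA3.1 backbone (pcDNA3.1-Flag-UTR) that carries the wild-type human HNF1A coding sequence, inserted by Gibson cloning. HNF1A (HNF1 homeobox A) is a homeodomain transcriptional activator that controls tissue-specific gene programmes, notably in liver and pancreatic islet cells. In bacteria the plasmid replicates from a high-copy ColE1/pUC-type origin and is selected through the AmpR β-lactamase gene. An f1 origin is also present, along with remnants of lac regulatory sequence that have no role in the payload.

Expression is driven by the human cytomegalovirus immediate-early enhancer and promoter, with a T7 promoter lying between the CMV promoter and the open reading frame. Because the circular sequence is numbered from a point just after the insert, the HNF1A coding region at the end of the map runs directly into the FLAG epitope at the start, giving a C-terminal tag supplied by the backbone. The annotation tool labels this as a fragment of 3xFLAG, and its short length is consistent with the single FLAG tag listed in the catalogue entry. The tag is followed by the Xenopus laevis beta-globin 3′ UTR, the "UTR" of the construct name and an element commonly used to stabilise transcripts, and then the bovine growth hormone polyadenylation signal.

A second cassette places the Sh ble bleomycin/Zeocin resistance gene under tandem SV40 early and bacterial EM7 promoters with an SV40 poly(A) signal, which would permit Zeocin selection of transfected mammalian cells. A short hit annotated as a truncated HIV-1 LTR is probably a spurious match. The stated purpose is expression of FLAG-tagged HNF1A, allowing the protein to be detected or purified through its epitope.
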