Addgene plasmid #183237: pcDNA3.1-HNF1A-WT-Flag-UTR
Purpose: Expression of FLAG tagged HNF1A
Depositing lab: Jorge Ferrer. Depositing organization: Imperial College London. Publication: The HASTER lncRNA promoter is a cis-acting transcriptional stabilizer of HNF1A. Beucher A, Miguel-Escalada I, Balboa D, De Vas MG, Maestro MA, Garcia-Hurtado J, Bernal A, Gonzalez-Franco R, Vargiu P, Heyn H, Ravassard P, Ortega S, Ferrer J. Nat Cell Biol. 2022 Oct 6. pii: 10.1038/s41556-022-00996-8. doi: 10.1038/s41556-022-00996-8. PubMed 36202974.
Backbone
  Vector backbone: pcDNA3.1-Flag-UTR
  Vector type: Mammalian Expression
Growth in bacteria
  Bacterial resistance: Ampicillin, 100 μg/mL
  Growth temperature: 37°C
  Growth strain: DH5alpha
  Copy number: High Copy
Gene/Insert
  Gene/Insert name: HNF1 homeobox A (alt name: HNF1A)
  Species: H. sapiens (human)
  Entrez Gene: HNF1A (a.k.a. HNF-1-alpha, HNF-1A, HNF1, HNF1alpha, HNF4A, IDDM20, LFB1, MODY3, TCF-1, TCF1)
  Promoter: CMV
  Tag / fusion protein: FLAG tag (C terminal on backbone)
  Cloning method: Gibson Cloning
  Sequencing primers: 5′ CGCAAATGGGCGGTAGGCGTG; 3′ actccattcgggtgttcttg
Terms and licenses: Academic/Nonprofit Terms; Industry Terms: Not Available to Industry
How to cite: pcDNA3.1-HNF1A-WT-Flag-UTR was a gift from Jorge Ferrer (Addgene plasmid # 183237 ; http://n2t.net/addgene:183237 ; RRID:Addgene_183237)
